Addgene plasmid #196076: pSBbi-Hyg-dCas9-KRAB-MeCP2_hU6-SapI
Purpose: (Empty Backbone) Constitutive CRISPRi vector conferring hygromycin B resistance, ready for insertion of gRNA targeting gene of interest using SapI restriction sites.
Depositing lab: Joanna Bereta. Publication: Construction of a Set of Novel Transposon Vectors for Efficient Silencing of Protein and lncRNA Genes via CRISPR Interference. Czarnek M, Kochan J, Wawro M, Myrczek R, Bereta J. Mol Biotechnol. 2023 Jan 28. doi: 10.1007/s12033-023-00675-5. PubMed 36707469.
Backbone
  Vector backbone: pSBbi-Hyg
  Backbone manufacturer: Kowarz et al., 2015
  Backbone size w/o insert (bp): 6283
  Total vector size (bp): 11767
  Vector type: Mammalian Expression
  Selectable markers: Hygromycin
Growth in bacteria
  Bacterial resistance: Ampicillin, 100 μg/mL
  Growth temperature: 37°C
  Growth strain: DH5alpha
  Copy number: High Copy
Gene/Insert 1
  Gene/Insert name: dCas9-KRAB-MeCP2 repressor
  Species: Streptococcus pyogenes
  Insert size (bp): 5313
  Mutation: Catalytically dead mutant of the Cas9 endonuclease from the Streptococcus pyogenes Type II CRISPR/Cas system (Cas9m4) fused with Krüppel-associated box (KRAB) transcriptional repression domain from the human zinc finger protein ZNF1 (Margolin et al., 1994) and transcriptional repression domain from rat methyl-CpG-binding protein 2 (Nan et al., 1997).
Gene/Insert 2
  Gene/Insert name: hU6 promoter and gRNA scaffold
  Species: H. sapiens (human); Streptococcus pyogenes
  Insert size (bp): 343
  Mutation: hU6 promoter and gRNA scaffold containing SapI sites were amplified from pX330 containing SapI sites instead of BbsI sites (Czarnek et al., 2021).
Terms and licenses: Academic/Nonprofit Terms; Industry Terms: Not Available to Industry
How to cite: pSBbi-Hyg-dCas9-KRAB-MeCP2_hU6-SapI was a gift from Joanna Bereta (Addgene plasmid # 196076 ; http://n2t.net/addgene:196076 ; RRID:Addgene_196076)
