[The description below was written by a language model from this plasmid's Addgene catalogue record and pLannotate feature annotations shown in this document.]
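Description:
pSBbi-Hyg-dCas9-KRAB-MeCP2_hU6-SapI is an 11.8 kb mammalian expression plasmid for constitutive CRISPR interference, built on the pSBbi-Hyg backbone. That backbone belongs to a Sleeping Beauty transposon vector series, and the associated publication describes a set of transposon vectors. The automated feature table does not annotate the transposon inverted repeats, and the record does not say how transposase is supplied. In bacteria the plasmid is maintained at high copy from a ColE1/pUC-type origin under ampicillin selection (AmpR with its own bla promoter). Mammalian cells carrying the construct are selected with hygromycin B.

The main payload is a fusion repressor driven by the strong constitutive human EF-1α promoter and terminated by a bGH polyadenylation signal. It consists of Cas9m4, a Streptococcus pyogenes Cas9 made nuclease-dead by the D10A, D839A, H840A and N863A substitutions. This is followed by a KRAB transcriptional repression domain and then the repression domain of rat MeCP2. The annotation tool matched the KRAB segment to a KRBOX4 fragment, whereas the catalogue entry attributes it to a human zinc finger protein.

The hygromycin phosphotransferase gene lies on the opposite strand and ends in a rabbit β-globin poly(A) signal. Its promoter is not annotated in the table. A separate human U6 Pol III promoter sits upstream of the S. pyogenes gRNA scaffold, with SapI sites between them in place of the BbsI sites of the parental pX330 cassette.

The plasmid is supplied as an empty backbone. A user-designed guide is cloned through the SapI sites, so that a single vector delivers guide, repressor and selection marker for silencing a chosen gene. According to the associated publication, targets include both protein-coding and lncRNA genes.
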