Features (pLannotate 1.2.2; 16 found; start..end, strand, type, name):
     14..1195    +  promoter       EF-1α promoter: strong constitutive promoter for human elongation factor EF-1α
   1230..5333    +  CDS            Cas9m4: catalytically dead mutant of the Cas9 endonuclease from the Streptococcus pyogenes Type II CRISPR/Cas system RNA-guided DNA-binding protein that lacks endonuclease activity due to the mutations D10A, D839A, H840A, and N863A (Mali et al., 2013)
   5418..5630    +  CDS            KRBOX4 (fragment): KRBX4_HUMAN - Also known as ZNF673. Experimental evidence at protein level: Swiss-Prot protein existence level 1. From Homo sapiens (Human).
   5685..6542    +  CDS            MeCP2: transcriptional repression domain from rat methyl-CpG-binding protein 2 (Nan et al., 1997)
   6602..6826    +  polyA_signal   bGH poly(A) signal: bovine growth hormone polyadenylation signal
   6830..6851    +  promoter       SV40 promoter (fragment): SV40 enhancer and early promoter
   7150..7180    +  rep_origin     M13 ori (fragment): M13 bacteriophage origin of replication; arrow indicates direction of (+) strand synthesis
   7181..7231    -  misc_feature   bom (fragment): basis of mobility region from pBR322
   7258..7362    +  promoter       AmpR promoter: bla
   7363..8223    +  CDS            AmpR: β-lactamase; bla; confers resistance to ampicillin, carbenicillin, and related antibiotics
   8394..8982    +  rep_origin     ori: high-copy-number ColE1/pMB1/pBR322/pUC origin of replication
   9545..9600    -  polyA_signal   β-globin poly(A) signal: rabbit β-globin polyadenylation signal (Gil and Proudfoot, 1987)
   9671..9751    -  CDS            HBB (fragment): HBB_PONPY - Experimental evidence at transcript level: Swiss-Prot protein existence level 2. Involved in oxygen transport from the lung to the various peripheral tissues. From Pongo pygmaeus (Bornean orangutan).
   9765..10790   -  CDS            HygR: aminoglycoside phosphotransferase from E. coli; aph(4)-Ia; confers resistance to hygromycin
  11424..11664   +  promoter       U6 promoter: RNA polymerase III promoter for human U6 snRNA
  11691..11766   +  misc_RNA       gRNA scaffold: guide RNA scaffold for the Streptococcus pyogenes CRISPR/Cas9 system
>Addgene plasmid #196076 | pSBbi-Hyg-dCas9-KRAB-MeCP2_hU6-SapI | addgene full sequence | sequence record 388979 | Addgene NGS Result
TTTTTGTTTTGAGGCTCCGGTGCCCGTCAGTGGGCAGAGCGCACATCGCCCACAGTCCCCGAGAAGTTGG
GGGGAGGGGTCGGCAATTGAACCGGTGCCTAGAGAAGGTGGCGCGGGGTAAACTGGGAAAGTGATGTCGT
GTACTGGCTCCGCCTTTTTCCCGAGGGTGGGGGAGAACCGTATATAAGTGCAGTAGTCGCCGTGAACGTT
CTTTTTCGCAACGGGTTTGCCGCCAGAACACAGGTAAGTGCCGTGTGTGGTTCCCGCGGGCCTGGCCTCT
TTACGGGTTATGGCCCTTGCGTGCCTTGAATTACTTCCACGCCCCTGGCTGCAGTACGTGATTCTTGATC
CCGAGCTTCGGGTTGGAAGTGGGTGGGAGAGTTCGAGGCCTTGCGCTTAAGGAGCCCCTTCGCCTCGTGC
TTGAGTTGAGGCCTGGCTTGGGCGCTGGGGCCGCCGCGTGCGAATCTGGTGGCACCTTCGCGCCTGTCTC
GCTGCTTTCGATAAGTCTCTAGCCATTTAAAATTTTTGATGACCTGCTGCGACGCTTTTTTTCTGGCAAG
ATAGTCTTGTAAATGCGGGCCAAGATCTGCACACTGGTATTTCGGTTTTTGGGGCCGCGGGCGGCGACGG
GGCCCGTGCGTCCCAGCGCACATGTTCGGCGAGGCGGGGCCTGCGAGCGCGGCCACCGAGAATCGGACGG
GGGTAGTCTCAAGCTGGCCGGCCTGCTCTGGTGCCTGGCCTCGCGCCGCCGTGTATCGCCCCGCCCTGGG
CGGCAAGGCTGGCCCGGTCGGCACCAGTTGCGTGAGCGGAAAGATGGCCGCTTCCCGGCCCTGCTGCAGG
GAGCTCAAAATGGAGGACGCGGCGCTCGGGAGAGCGGGCGGGTGAGTCACCCACACAAAGGAAAAGGGCC
TTTCCGTCCTCAGCCGTCGCTTCATGTGACTCCACGGAGTACCGGGCGCCGTCCAGGCACCTCGATTAGT
TCTCGAGCTTTTGGAGTACGTCGTCTTTAGGTTGGGGGGAGGGGTTTTATGCGATGGAGTTTCCCCATAC
TGAGTGGGTGGAGACTGAAGTTAGGCCAGCTTGGCACTTGATGTAATTCTCCTTGGAATTTGCCCTTTTT
GAGTTTGGATCTTGGTTCATTCTCAAGCCTCAGACAGTGGTTCAAAGTTTTTTTCTTCCATTTAAGGTGT
CGTGAAAACTACCCCAAGCTGGCCTCTGAGGCCGCCACCATGGACAAGAAGTACTCCATTGGGCTCGCTA
TCGGCACAAACAGCGTCGGCTGGGCCGTCATTACGGACGAGTACAAGGTGCCGAGCAAAAAATTCAAAGT
TCTGGGCAATACCGATCGCCACAGCATAAAGAAGAACCTCATTGGCGCCCTCCTGTTCGACTCCGGGGAG
ACGGCCGAAGCCACGCGGCTCAAAAGAACAGCACGGCGCAGATATACCCGCAGAAAGAATCGGATCTGCT
ACCTGCAGGAGATCTTTAGTAATGAGATGGCTAAGGTGGATGACTCTTTCTTCCATAGGCTGGAGGAGTC
CTTTTTGGTGGAGGAGGATAAAAAGCACGAGCGCCACCCAATCTTTGGCAATATCGTGGACGAGGTGGCG
TACCATGAAAAGTACCCAACCATATATCATCTGAGGAAGAAGCTTGTAGACAGTACTGATAAGGCTGACT
TGCGGTTGATCTATCTCGCGCTGGCGCATATGATCAAATTTCGGGGACACTTCCTCATCGAGGGGGACCT
GAACCCAGACAACAGCGATGTCGACAAACTCTTTATCCAACTGGTTCAGACTTACAATCAGCTTTTCGAA
GAGAACCCGATCAACGCATCCGGAGTTGACGCCAAAGCAATCCTGAGCGCTAGGCTGTCCAAATCCCGGC
GGCTCGAAAACCTCATCGCACAGCTCCCTGGGGAGAAGAAGAACGGCCTGTTTGGTAATCTTATCGCCCT
GTCACTCGGGCTGACCCCCAACTTTAAATCTAACTTCGACCTGGCCGAAGATGCCAAGCTTCAACTGAGC
AAAGACACCTACGATGATGATCTCGACAATCTGCTGGCCCAGATCGGCGACCAGTACGCAGACCTTTTTT
TGGCGGCAAAGAACCTGTCAGACGCCATTCTGCTGAGTGATATTCTGCGAGTGAACACGGAGATCACCAA
AGCTCCGCTGAGCGCTAGTATGATCAAGCGCTATGATGAGCACCACCAAGACTTGACTTTGCTGAAGGCC
CTTGTCAGACAGCAACTGCCTGAGAAGTACAAGGAAATTTTCTTCGATCAGTCTAAAAATGGCTACGCCG
GATACATTGACGGCGGAGCAAGCCAGGAGGAATTTTACAAATTTATTAAGCCCATCTTGGAAAAAATGGA
CGGCACCGAGGAGCTGCTGGTAAAGCTTAACAGAGAAGATCTGTTGCGCAAACAGCGCACTTTCGACAAT
GGAAGCATCCCCCACCAGATTCACCTGGGCGAACTGCACGCTATCCTCAGGCGGCAAGAGGATTTCTACC
CCTTTTTGAAAGATAACAGGGAAAAGATTGAGAAAATCCTCACATTTCGGATACCCTACTATGTAGGCCC
CCTCGCCCGGGGAAATTCCAGATTCGCGTGGATGACTCGCAAATCAGAAGAGACCATCACTCCCTGGAAC
TTCGAGGAAGTCGTGGATAAGGGGGCCTCTGCCCAGTCCTTCATCGAAAGGATGACTAACTTTGATAAAA
ATCTGCCTAACGAAAAGGTGCTTCCTAAACACTCTCTGCTGTACGAGTACTTCACAGTTTATAACGAGCT
CACCAAGGTCAAATACGTCACAGAAGGGATGAGAAAGCCAGCATTCCTGTCTGGAGAGCAGAAGAAAGCT
ATCGTGGACCTCCTCTTCAAGACGAACCGGAAAGTTACCGTGAAACAGCTCAAAGAAGACTATTTCAAAA
AGATTGAATGTTTCGACTCTGTTGAAATCAGCGGAGTGGAGGATCGCTTCAACGCATCCCTGGGAACGTA
TCACGATCTCCTGAAAATCATTAAAGACAAGGACTTCCTGGACAATGAGGAGAACGAGGACATTCTTGAG
GACATTGTCCTCACCCTTACGTTGTTTGAAGATAGGGAGATGATTGAAGAACGCTTGAAAACTTACGCTC
ATCTCTTCGACGACAAAGTCATGAAACAGCTCAAGAGGCGCCGATATACAGGATGGGGGCGGCTGTCAAG
AAAACTGATCAATGGGATCCGAGACAAGCAGAGTGGAAAGACAATCCTGGATTTTCTTAAGTCCGATGGA
TTTGCCAACCGGAACTTCATGCAGTTGATCCATGATGACTCTCTCACCTTTAAGGAGGACATCCAGAAAG
CACAAGTTTCTGGCCAGGGGGACAGTCTTCACGAGCACATCGCTAATCTTGCAGGTAGCCCAGCTATCAA
AAAGGGAATACTGCAGACCGTTAAGGTCGTGGATGAACTCGTCAAAGTAATGGGAAGGCATAAGCCCGAG
AATATCGTTATCGAGATGGCCCGAGAGAACCAAACTACCCAGAAGGGACAGAAGAACAGTAGGGAAAGGA
TGAAGAGGATTGAAGAGGGTATAAAAGAACTGGGGTCCCAAATCCTTAAGGAACACCCAGTTGAAAACAC
CCAGCTTCAGAATGAGAAGCTCTACCTGTACTACCTGCAGAACGGCAGGGACATGTACGTGGATCAGGAA
CTGGACATCAATCGGCTCTCCGACTACGACGTGGCTGCTATCGTGCCCCAGTCTTTTCTCAAAGATGATT
CTATTGATAATAAAGTGTTGACAAGATCCGATAAAGCTAGAGGGAAGAGTGATAACGTCCCCTCAGAAGA
AGTTGTCAAGAAAATGAAAAATTATTGGCGGCAGCTGCTGAACGCCAAACTGATCACACAACGGAAGTTC
GATAATCTGACTAAGGCTGAACGAGGTGGCCTGTCTGAGTTGGATAAAGCCGGCTTCATCAAAAGGCAGC
TTGTTGAGACACGCCAGATCACCAAGCACGTGGCCCAAATTCTCGATTCACGCATGAACACCAAGTACGA
TGAAAATGACAAACTGATTCGAGAGGTGAAAGTTATTACTCTGAAGTCTAAGCTGGTCTCAGATTTCAGA
AAGGACTTTCAGTTTTATAAGGTGAGAGAGATCAACAATTACCACCATGCGCATGATGCCTACCTGAATG
CAGTGGTAGGCACTGCACTTATCAAAAAATATCCCAAGCTTGAATCTGAATTTGTTTACGGAGACTATAA
AGTGTACGATGTTAGGAAAATGATCGCAAAGTCTGAGCAGGAAATAGGCAAGGCCACCGCTAAGTACTTC
TTTTACAGCAATATTATGAATTTTTTCAAGACCGAGATTACACTGGCCAATGGAGAGATTCGGAAGCGAC
CACTTATCGAAACAAACGGAGAAACAGGAGAAATCGTGTGGGACAAGGGTAGGGATTTCGCGACAGTCCG
GAAGGTCCTGTCCATGCCGCAGGTGAACATCGTTAAAAAGACCGAAGTACAGACCGGAGGCTTCTCCAAG
GAAAGTATCCTCCCGAAAAGGAACAGCGACAAGCTGATCGCACGCAAAAAAGATTGGGACCCCAAGAAAT
ACGGCGGATTCGATTCTCCTACAGTCGCTTACAGTGTACTGGTTGTGGCCAAAGTGGAGAAAGGGAAGTC
TAAAAAACTCAAAAGCGTCAAGGAACTGCTGGGCATCACAATCATGGAGCGATCAAGCTTCGAAAAAAAC
CCCATCGACTTTCTCGAGGCGAAAGGATATAAAGAGGTCAAAAAAGACCTCATCATTAAGCTTCCCAAGT
ACTCTCTCTTTGAGCTTGAAAACGGCCGGAAACGAATGCTCGCTAGTGCGGGCGAGCTGCAGAAAGGTAA
CGAGCTGGCACTGCCCTCTAAATACGTTAATTTCTTGTATCTGGCCAGCCACTATGAAAAGCTCAAAGGG
TCTCCCGAAGATAATGAGCAGAAGCAGCTGTTCGTGGAACAACACAAACACTACCTTGATGAGATCATCG
AGCAAATAAGCGAATTCTCCAAAAGAGTGATCCTCGCCGACGCTAACCTCGATAAGGTGCTTTCTGCTTA
CAATAAGCACAGGGATAAGCCCATCAGGGAGCAGGCAGAAAACATTATCCACTTGTTTACTCTGACCAAC
TTGGGCGCGCCTGCAGCCTTCAAGTACTTCGACACCACCATAGACAGAAAGCGGTACACCTCTACAAAGG
AGGTCCTGGACGCCACACTGATTCATCAGTCAATTACGGGGCTCTATGAAACAAGAATCGACCTCTCTCA
GCTCGGTGGAGACAGCAGGGCTGACCCCAAGAAGAAGAGGAAGGTGAGTGGTGGAGGAAGTGGCGGGTCA
GGGTCGATGGACGCGAAATCACTTACGGCATGGTCGAGAACACTGGTTACGTTCAAGGACGTGTTTGTGG
ACTTTACACGTGAGGAGTGGAAATTGCTGGATACTGCGCAACAAATTGTGTATCGAAATGTCATGCTTGA
GAATTACAAGAACCTCGTCAGTCTCGGATACCAGTTGACGAAACCGGATGTGATCCTTAGGCTCGAAAAG
GGGGAAGAACCTTGGCTGGTATCGGGAGGTGGTTCGGGTGGCTCTGGATCAAGCCCAAAGAAGAAACGGA
AGGTGGAAGCCTCAGTGCAGGTGAAAAGGGTGCTGGAAAAATCCCCCGGCAAACTCCTCGTGAAGATGCC
CTTCCAGGCTTCCCCTGGCGGAAAAGGTGAAGGGGGTGGCGCAACCACATCTGCCCAGGTCATGGTCATC
AAGCGACCTGGAAGGAAAAGAAAGGCCGAGGCTGACCCTCAGGCCATTCCAAAGAAACGGGGACGCAAGC
CAGGGTCCGTGGTCGCAGCTGCAGCAGCTGAGGCTAAGAAAAAGGCAGTGAAGGAAAGCTCCATCCGCAG
TGTGCAGGAGACTGTCCTGCCCATCAAGAAGAGGAAGACTAGGGAGACCGTGTCCATCGAGGTCAAAGAA
GTGGTCAAGCCCCTGCTCGTGTCCACCCTGGGCGAAAAATCTGGAAAGGGGCTCAAAACATGCAAGTCAC
CTGGACGGAAAAGCAAGGAGTCTAGTCCAAAGGGGCGCTCAAGCTCCGCTTCTAGTCCCCCTAAAAAGGA
ACACCATCACCATCACCATCACGCCGAGTCTCCTAAGGCTCCTATGCCACTGCTCCCACCACCTCCACCA
CCTGAGCCACAGTCAAGCGAAGACCCCATCAGCCCACCCGAGCCTCAGGATCTGTCCTCTAGTATTTGCA
AAGAGGAAAAGATGCCCAGAGCAGGCAGCCTGGAGAGTGATGGCTGTCCAAAAGAACCCGCCAAGACCCA
GCCTATGGTGGCAGCCGCTGCAACTACCACCACAACCACAACTACCACAGTGGCCGAAAAATACAAGCAT
CGCGGCGAGGGCGAACGAAAGGACATTGTGTCAAGCTCCATGCCCAGACCTAACCGGGAGGAACCAGTCG
ATAGTAGGACACCCGTGACTGAGAGAGTCTCATAGGGCCTGTCAGGCCAAGCTTGGGGATCAATTCTCTA
GAGCTCGCTGATCAGCCTCGACTGTGCCTTCTAGTTGCCAGCCATCTGTTGTTTGCCCCTCCCCCGTGCC
TTCCTTGACCCTGGAAGGTGCCACTCCCACTGTCCTTTCCTAATAAAATGAGGAAATTGCATCGCATTGT
CTGAGTAGGTGTCATTCTATTCTGGGGGGTGGGGTGGGGCAGGACAGCAAGGGGGAGGATTGGGAAGACA
ATAGCAGGCATGCTGGGGATGCGGTGGGCTCTATGGCTTCTGAGGCGGAAAGAACCAGCTGGGCCTACTA
GATAGCGGACCCCTTACCGAAACATCGCCGCATTCTGCAGAGGAGTCGAACTTAGTGTATGTAAACTTCT
GACCCACTGGAATTGTGATACAGTGAATTATAAGTGAAATAATCTGTCTGTAAACAATTGTTGGAAAAAT
GACTTGTGTCATGCACAAAGTAGATGTCCTAACTGACTTGCCAAAACTATTGTTTGTTAACAAGAAATTT
GTGGAGTAGTTGAAAAACGAGTTTTAATGACTCCAACTTAAGTGTATGTAAACTTCCGACTTCAACTGTA
TAGGGATCCAATTTTAACAAAATATTAACGCTTACAATTTCCTGATGCGGTATTTTCTCCTTACGCATCT
GTGCGGTATTTCACACCGCATCAGGTGGCACTTTTCGGGGAAATGTGCGCGGAACCCCTATTTGTTTATT
TTTCTAAATACATTCAAATATGTATCCGCTCATGAGACAATAACCCTGATAAATGCTTCAATAATATTGA
AAAAGGAAGAGTATGAGTATTCAACATTTCCGTGTCGCCCTTATTCCCTTTTTTGCGGCATTTTGCCTTC
CTGTTTTTGCTCACCCAGAAACGCTGGTGAAAGTAAAAGATGCTGAAGATCAGTTGGGTGCACGAGTGGG
TTACATCGAACTGGATCTCAACAGCGGTAAGATCCTTGAGAGTTTTCGCCCCGAAGAACGTTTTCCAATG
ATGAGCACTTTTAAAGTTCTGCTATGTGGCGCGGTATTATCCCGTATTGACGCCGGGCAAGAGCAACTCG
GTCGCCGCATACACTATTCTCAGAATGACTTGGTTGAGTACTCACCAGTCACAGAAAAGCATCTTACGGA
TGGCATGACAGTAAGAGAATTATGCAGTGCTGCCATAACCATGAGTGATAACACTGCGGCCAACTTACTT
CTGACAACGATCGGAGGACCGAAGGAGCTAACCGCTTTTTTGCACAACATGGGGGATCATGTAACTCGCC
TTGATCGTTGGGAACCGGAGCTGAATGAAGCCATACCAAACGACGAGCGTGACACCACGATGCCTGTAGC
AATGGCAACAACGTTGCGCAAACTATTAACTGGCGAACTACTTACTCTAGCTTCCCGGCAACAATTAATA
GACTGGATGGAGGCGGATAAAGTTGCAGGACCACTTCTGCGCTCGGCCCTTCCGGCTGGCTGGTTTATTG
CTGATAAATCTGGAGCCGGTGAGCGTGGGTCTCGCGGTATCATTGCAGCACTGGGGCCAGATGGTAAGCC
CTCCCGTATCGTAGTTATCTACACGACGGGGAGTCAGGCAACTATGGATGAACGAAATAGACAGATCGCT
GAGATAGGTGCCTCACTGATTAAGCATTGGTAACTGTCAGACCAAGTTTACTCATATATACTTTAGATTG
ATTTAAAACTTCATTTTTAATTTAAAAGGATCTAGGTGAAGATCCTTTTTGATAATCTCATGACCAAAAT
CCCTTAACGTGAGTTTTCGTTCCACTGAGCGTCAGACCCCGTAGAAAAGATCAAAGGATCTTCTTGAGAT
CCTTTTTTTCTGCGCGTAATCTGCTGCTTGCAAACAAAAAAACCACCGCTACCAGCGGTGGTTTGTTTGC
CGGATCAAGAGCTACCAACTCTTTTTCCGAAGGTAACTGGCTTCAGCAGAGCGCAGATACCAAATACTGT
TCTTCTAGTGTAGCCGTAGTTAGGCCACCACTTCAAGAACTCTGTAGCACCGCCTACATACCTCGCTCTG
CTAATCCTGTTACCAGTGGCTGCTGCCAGTGGCGATAAGTCGTGTCTTACCGGGTTGGACTCAAGACGAT
AGTTACCGGATAAGGCGCAGCGGTCGGGCTGAACGGGGGGTTCGTGCACACAGCCCAGCTTGGAGCGAAC
GACCTACACCGAACTGAGATACCTACAGCGTGAGCTATGAGAAAGCGCCACGCTTCCCGAAGGGAGAAAG
GCGGACAGGTATCCGGTAAGCGGCAGGGTCGGAACAGGAGAGCGCACGAGGGAGCTTCCAGGGGGAAACG
CCTGGTATCTTTATAGTCCTGTCGGGTTTCGCCACCTCTGACTTGAGCGTCGATTTTTGTGATGCTCGTC
AGGGGGGCGGAGCCTATGGAAAAACGCCAGCAACGCGGCCTTTTTACGGTTCCTGGCCTTTTGCTGGCCT
TTTGCTCACATGTTCTTTCCTGCGTTATCCCCTGATTCTGTGGATAACCGTATTACCGCCTTTGAGTGAG
CTGATACCGCTCGCCGCAGCCGAACGACCGAGCGCAGCGAGTCAGTGAGCGAGGAAGCGGATCCCTATAC
AGTTGAAGTCGGAAGTTTACATACACCTTAGCCAAATACATTTAAACTCACTTTTTCACAATTCCTGACA
TTTAATCCTAGTAAAAATTCCCTGTCTTAGGTCAGTTAGGATCACCACTTTATTTTAAGAATGTGAAATA
TCAGAATAATAGTAGAGAGAATGATTCATTTCAGCTTTTATTTCTTTCATCACATTCCCAGTGGGTCAGA
AGTTTACATACACTCGACTCCTCTGCAGAATGCGGCGATGTTTCGGTAAGGGGTCCCGAGTAGCTAGTTC
ATGGCAGCCAGCATATGGCATATGTTGCCAAACTCTAAACCAAATACTCATTCTGATGTTTTAAATGATT
TGCCCTCCCATATGTCCTTCCGAGTGAGAGACACAAAAAATTCCAACACACTATTGCAATGAAAATAAAT
TTCCTTTATTAGCCAGAAGTCAGATGCTCAAGGGGCTTCATGATGTCCCCATAATTTTTGGCAGAGGGAA
AAAGATCTCAGTGGTATTTGTGAGCCAGGGCATTGGCCACACCAGCCACCACCTTCTGATAGGCAGCCTG
CACCTGAGGAGTGAATTCACGACAGGCCTTCGAACTATTCCTTTGCCCTCGGACGAGTGCTGGGGCGTCG
GTTTCCACTATCGGCGAGTACTTCTACACAGCCATCGGTCCAGACGGCCGCGCTTCTGCGGGCGATTTGT
GTACGCCCGACAGTCCCGGCTCCGGATCGGACGATTGCGTCGCATCGACCCTGCGCCCAAGCTGCATCAT
CGAAATTGCCGTCAACCAAGCTCTGATAGAGTTGGTCAAGACCAATGCGGAGCATATACGCCCGGAGCCG
CGGCGATCCTGCAAGCTCCGGATGCCTCCGCTCGAAGTAGCGCGTCTGCTGCTCCATACAAGCCAACCAC
GGCCTCCAGAAGAAGATGTTGGCGACCTCGTATTGGGAATCCCCGAACATCGCCTCGCTCCAGTCAATGA
CCGCTGTTATGCGGCCATTGTCCGTCAGGACATTGTTGGAGCCGAAATCCGCGTGCACGAGGTGCCGGAC
TTCGGGGCAGTCCTCGGCCCAAAGCATCAGCTCATCGAGAGCCTGCGCGACGGACGCACTGACGGTGTCG
TCCATCACAGTTTGCCAGTGATACACATGGGGATCAGCAATCGCGCATATGAAATCACGCCATGTAGTGT
ATTGACCGATTCCTTGCGGTCCGAATGGGCCGAACCCGCTCGTCTGGCTAAGATCGGCCGCAGCGATCGC
ATCCATGGCCTCCGCGACCGGCTGCAGAACAGCGGGCAGTTCGGTTTCAGGCAGGTCTTGCAACGTGACA
CCCTGTGCACGGCGGGAGATGCAATAGGTCAGGCTCTCGCTGAATTCCCCAATGTCAAGCACTTCCGGAA
TCGGGAGCGCGGCCGATGCAAAGTGCCGATAAACATAACGATCTTTGTAGAAACCATCGGCGCAGCTATT
TACCCGCAGGACATATCCACGCCCTCCTACATCGAAGCTGAAAGCACGAGATTCTTCGCCCTCCGAGAGC
TGCATCAGGTCGGAGACGCTGTCGAACTTTTCGATCAGAAACTTCTCGACAGACGTCGCGGTGAGTTCAG
GCTTTTTCATGGTGGCCTCAGGTGCAGAGGTTTCTACAGGGAAAGAGAGAAAGGCTACAGTTAGTTTGCT
GTGATGATGCTAAGTGCCGAGGTCAGATGTCTATGGATTGTACACGGAATCCCAACGCAGGAACCAAAAA
ACACTCACCCAAAAAAATGGCGCTAAGGCCGAGAGAAAGGCGAAGTTCCGTCTACGGCTATATACCTTGA
AACAGGGGCGGCAGAAGTGACGCAACGCGGTTGCGCGGACGGCTTCCTGTGTTTTCATTGGTCGAAGCGT
TCTGCGCGTGCGCAGAGATTCCCCAGGGAAGGCGGGCCCTCTTCCGAATGTCCAATCCGGACATTCTTCC
GGTTGGACCTCCGCGGTCAGCGCTGTGCCCGGCGAGAGATCACGTGGGGCGCGGAGGCGGTGCTGCTGGG
GCACGGCCGTCCAGCCTCGGCGGCCATATTTTTGAGGGGCTGTTCATCTCGTTCACACGCTCTGTCCGCC
ATGTTTGTGAGTGGAAGCGCCATTACCCCTTCAAGCGACTGAAGGCTGCAGGGCCTCTGGTGGCCCGCAT
GGGGAGACCAGACCCGCCAGGCCCGCCTTTCCGCACTCAGTCCGGGCTTACTTTATTTTGTGAGACAGGG
TCTCGCCTAGAGGGAGGGCCTATTTCCCATGATTCCTTCATATTTGCATATACGATACAAGGCTGTTAGA
GAGATAATTGGAATTAATTTGACTGTAAACACAAAGATATTAGTACAAAATACGTGACGTAGAAAGTAAT
AATTTCTTGGGTAGTTTGCAGTTTTAAAATTATGTTTTAAAATGGACTATCATATGCTTACCGTAACTTG
AAAGTATTTCGATTTCTTGGCTTTATATATCTTGTGGAAAGGACGAAACACCGGAAGAGCGAGCTCTTCT
GTTTTAGAGCTAGAAATAGCAAGTTAAAATAAGGCTAGTCCGTTATCAACTTGAAAAAGTGGCACCGAGT
CGGTGCT
